Addgene plasmid #34914: pBCN39-R4R3
Purpose: (Empty Backbone)
Depositing lab: Ben Lehner. Depositing organization: Centre for Genomic Regulation (CRG). Publication: Generating transgenic nematodes by bombardment and antibiotic selection. Semple JI, Biondini L, Lehner B. Nat Methods. 2012 Jan 30;9(2):118-9. doi: 10.1038/nmeth.1864. PubMed 22290182.
Backbone
  Vector backbone: pBCN21-R4R3
  Modifications to backbone: Contains the dual antibiotic resistance operon Prpl-28::PuroR::rpl-16_outron::NeoR::let-858_3'UTR instead of the puromycin resistance gene. Spe I, Xcm I, Bgl II, Avr I and Sac I restriction sites introduced into backbone for linearisation before bombardment. The ccdB gene was replaced with a version from pDONR221 (Invitrogen) that is compatible with commercially available ccdB Survival E. coli, no longer requiring DB3.1 cells.
  Vector type: Worm Expression
  Selectable markers: Neomycin (select with G418), Puromycin
Growth in bacteria
  Bacterial resistance: Chloramphenicol and Ampicillin, 25 & 100 μg/mL
  Growth temperature: 37°C
  Growth strain: ccdB Survival
  Growth instructions: As a Gateway destination vector the empty vector must be grown in ccdB resistant cells such as DB3.1 or ccdB Survival. Use both Ampicillin and Chloramphenicol selection to avoid loss of the Gateway cassette. Once the Gateway cassette has been replaced with the gene of interest select with Ampicillin in standard E. coli strain such as Top10 or DH5alpha.
  Copy number: Unknown
Resource information
  A portion of this plasmid was derived from a plasmid made by: Puromycin resistance gene from pBabePuro (Addgene). rpl-28 promoter and let-858 3'UTR sequences from pPD129.57 vector (Addgene). Neomycin resistance gene from pEGFP-C1 (Clontech).
Terms and licenses: Academic/Nonprofit Terms; Industry Terms: Not Available to Industry
Depositor comments: Dual resistance (PuroR-NeoR) vector for drug selection following biolistic bombardment in worms. This vector does not contain a visual marker on the backbone and can be used when the gene of interest has visual phenotype. This is a Gateway 3-fragment compatible destination vector. It contains AttR4 and AttR3 sites (not AttR1 and AttR2 sites as identified automatically by the Addgene algorithm).
How to cite: pBCN39-R4R3 was a gift from Ben Lehner (Addgene plasmid # 34914 ; http://n2t.net/addgene:34914 ; RRID:Addgene_34914)
