[The description below was written by a language model from this plasmid's Addgene catalogue record and pLannotate feature annotations shown in this document.]
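Description:
pBCN39-R4R3 is an empty Gateway destination vector for making transgenic C. elegans by biolistic bombardment followed by antibiotic selection. It derives from pBCN21-R4R3 and is a 6,863 nt plasmid carrying a high-copy ColE1/pUC-type origin and an ampicillin resistance gene for propagation in E. coli. The cloning site is a three-fragment (MultiSite) Gateway cassette flanked by attR4 and attR3 sites. The automated annotation labels the first site attR1 with an overlapping attB4 core, but the depositor states explicitly that it is attR4. Between the att sites lie a chloramphenicol resistance gene and the ccdB toxin gene, so the empty vector must be kept in a ccdB-tolerant strain under dual ampicillin and chloramphenicol selection. After an LR reaction replaces the cassette with the assembled insert, ampicillin alone in a standard strain suffices. The ccdB copy was swapped for the pDONR221 version, making the vector compatible with commercial ccdB Survival cells.

The worm selection module is a synthetic operon in which the rpl-28 promoter drives the puromycin resistance gene, followed by the rpl-16 outron, the neomycin/G418 resistance gene and the let-858 3'UTR. A single transcription unit therefore confers resistance to both drugs. The feature table shows PuroR as several fragments, with one gap matched to a synthetic intron of a worm-optimised GFP, which suggests an intron-interrupted coding sequence rather than a real GFP. The depositor notes that the backbone has no visual marker, so it suits cases where the gene of interest itself gives a visible phenotype. Several restriction sites were added for linearising the plasmid before bombardment. No promoter or gene of interest is present, as these are supplied through the Gateway entry clones.
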