Features (pLannotate 1.2.2; 20 found; start..end, strand, type, name):
    103..156     -  misc_feature   bom (fragment): basis of mobility region from pBR322
    782..980     +  CDS            PuroR (fragment): puromycin N-acetyltransferase; pac from Streptomyces; confers resistance to puromycin
   1031..1231    +  CDS            PuroR (fragment): puromycin N-acetyltransferase; pac from Streptomyces; confers resistance to puromycin
   1232..1282    +  CDS            mEGFP (fragment): monomeric enhanced GFP, optimized with synthetic introns for expression in C. elegans
   1283..1483    +  CDS            PuroR (fragment): puromycin N-acetyltransferase; pac from Streptomyces alboniger; confers resistance to puromycin
   1675..2469    +  CDS            NeoR/KanR: aminoglycoside phosphotransferase from Tn5; aph(3')-II (or nptII); confers resistance to neomycin, kanamycin, and G418 (Geneticin®)
   2907..2958    -  misc_feature   bom (fragment): basis of mobility region from pBR322
   3060..3095    -  CDS            rop (fragment): Rop protein, which maintains plasmids at low copy number; rop
   3190..3294    +  promoter       AmpR promoter: bla
   3295..4155    +  CDS            AmpR: β-lactamase; bla; confers resistance to ampicillin, carbenicillin, and related antibiotics
   4326..4914    +  rep_origin     ori: high-copy-number ColE1/pMB1/pBR322/pUC origin of replication
   5095..5115    +  protein_bind   attB4: mutant version of attB; core recombination site for the Gateway® BP reaction BP Clonase™
   5099..5218    +  protein_bind   attR1: mutant version of attR; recombination site for the Gateway® LR reaction LR Clonase™
   5262..5564    -  CDS            ccdB: CCDB_ECOLI - Also known as G, letB, letD. Experimental evidence at protein level: Swiss-Prot protein existence level 1. Toxic component of a type II toxin-antitoxin (TA) system, functioning in plasmid maintainence. Responsible for the post- segregational killing (PSK) of plasmid-free cells, also referred to as a plasmid addiction system. Half-life of over 2 hours. Cell killing by CcdB is accompanied by filamentation, defects in chromosome and plasmid segregation, defects in cell division, formation of anucleate cells, decreased DNA synthesis and plasmid loss. Interferes with the activity of DN
   5569..5727    -  CDS            ccdA (fragment): CCDA_ECO57 - Also known as H, letA. Experimental evidence at protein level: Swiss-Prot protein existence level 1. Antitoxin component of a type II toxin-antitoxin (TA) system which inhibits the post-segregational killing (PSK) of plasmid-free cells, also referred to as a plasmid addiction system. Binds to and blocks the activity of CcdB; will also remove bound CcdB protein from the CcdB-GyrA complex by forming a CcdA-CcdB complex, a process termed rejuvenation. Functions as a transcriptional corepressor for the ccdAB operon, repression also requires CcdB (By similarity). From Escherichia coli
   5909..6567    -  CDS            CmR: chloramphenicol acetyltransferase; cat; confers resistance to chloramphenicol
   6568..6597    -  promoter       cat promoter (fragment): promoter of the E. coli cat gene encoding chloramphenicol acetyltransferase
   6621..6651    -  promoter       lac UV5 promoter: E. coli lac promoter with an "up" mutation
   6676..6799    -  protein_bind   attR3: mutant version of attR; recombination site for the Gateway® LR reaction LR Clonase™
   6803..97      +  CDS            lacZα (fragment) (across the origin): LacZα fragment of β-galactosidase; lacZ fragment
>Addgene plasmid #34914 | pBCN39-R4R3 | depositor full sequence | sequence record 42400 | pBCN39-R4R3 sequence 6863 bps
TCGCCTTGCAGCACATCCCCCTTTCGCCAGCTGGCGTAATAGCGAAGAGGCCCGCACCGATCGCCCTTCC
CAACAGTTGCGCAGCCTGAATGGCGAATGGCGCCTGATGCGGTATTTTCTCCTTACGCATCTGTGCGGTA
TTTCACACCGCATATGCCGGGCCCCCCTCGAGGGGAGAAAATGCGGAGAGAAGAACCCAGCATCTTAATA
AAATTATATAATTTTGAATAAAATCAAATTAAAAATAAGATTAATTGAAACACAACAATAGAATGCAGAA
AATTACTCATAAGAAATAATTTATTTTGAAAGAAGTTGTGTCGATTTACGATAAAAACTACACGCAAACG
AGGCTCCGCGTTTACACCGTTTGGCAATGGAGCGCGCTTGCTATTAGATTTTAGGCCAGCTCAACGAAAG
TTTAATTTATTTTTCTTCTTTTTTTCCATTTTTTTGAGTAAAATATCGAATTTTTTGTATTAATTCTGTA
AATTTTATAATTTGCAACTATTTTGGCGTATTCTGCTTGTTTTTATCAGCGAATTTTTATGCATTTCAGT
CAAAAGTTTGAGCAGGAAAAATGACATTTAGGACTTTGTAAAATTGTATTCTTAAATTTGCTTGAAAACC
TACGTGTACAATTGATTTTATTGAATTTTTCTTACGTTTCCCGTTGTATCTTATTGTATTTAACTTTCAT
CATAAAATAATTTATTTCCAGGTAAAATATCCGACGCTCTCGTGGATCCCCGGGATTGGCTCAGAAAAAA
AGGTACCGACCATGACCGAGTACAAGCCCACGGTGCGCCTCGCCACCCGCGACGACGTCCCCAGGGCCGT
ACGCACCCTCGCCGCCGCGTTCGCCGACTACCCCGCCACGCGCCACACCGTCGATCCGGACCGCCACATC
GAGCGGGTCACCGAGCTGCAAGAACTCTTCCTCACGCGCGTCGGGCTCGACATCGGCAAGGTGTGGGTCG
GTAAGTTTAAACATATATATACTAACTAACCCTGATTATTTAAATTTTCAGCGGACGACGGCGCCGCGGT
GGCGGTCTGGACCACGCCGGAGAGCGTCGAAGCGGGGGCGGTGTTCGCCGAGATCGGCCCGCGCATGGCC
GAGTTGAGCGGTTCCCGGCTGGCCGCGCAGCAACAGATGGAAGGCCTCCTGGCGCCGCACCGGCCCAAGG
AGCCCGCGTGGTTCCTGGCCACCGTCGGCGTCTCGCCCGACGTAAGTTTAAACATGATTTTACTAACTAA
CTAATCTGATTTAAATTTTCAGCACCAGGGCAAGGGTCTGGGCAGCGCCGTCGTGCTCCCCGGAGTGGAG
GCGGCCGAGCGCGCCGGGGTGCCCGCCTTCCTGGAGACCTCCGCGCCCCGCAACCTCCCCTTCTACGAGC
GGCTCGGCTTCACCGTCACCGCCGACGTCGAGGTGCCCGAAGGACCGCGCACCTGGTGCATGACCCGCAA
GCCCGGTGCCTGATGAGCTAGCGATTACTGAAATATGTAAATATTAGAAGAATTTGTGCGGGATTCTTGC
CAAATAAATTCTCGAAATAGTTTTCATATATTTATTGTTATGCGCGTTCTCTCGCTTCGATTTATCTCTC
TTCCTTTACTCTCGTGTATTTCTAAACTTTCCCCTTCTTATCAGTATTTATTTCAGGGTAAACGATGATT
GAACAAGATGGATTGCACGCAGGTTCTCCGGCCGCTTGGGTGGAGAGGCTATTCGGCTATGACTGGGCAC
AACAGACAATCGGCTGCTCTGATGCCGCCGTGTTCCGGCTGTCAGCGCAGGGGCGCCCGGTTCTTTTTGT
CAAGACCGACCTGTCCGGTGCCCTGAATGAACTGCAAGACGAGGCAGCGCGGCTATCGTGGCTGGCCACG
ACGGGCGTTCCTTGCGCAGCTGTGCTCGACGTTGTCACTGAAGCGGGAAGGGACTGGCTGCTATTGGGCG
AAGTGCCGGGGCAGGATCTCCTGTCATCTCACCTTGCTCCTGCCGAGAAAGTATCCATCATGGCTGATGC
AATGCGGCGGCTGCATACGCTTGATCCGGCTACCTGCCCATTCGACCACCAAGCGAAACATCGCATCGAG
CGAGCACGTACTCGGATGGAAGCCGGTCTTGTCGATCAGGATGATCTGGACGAAGAGCATCAGGGGCTCG
CGCCAGCCGAACTGTTCGCCAGGCTCAAGGCGAGCATGCCCGACGGCGAGGATCTCGTCGTGACCCATGG
CGATGCCTGCTTGCCGAATATCATGGTGGAAAATGGCCGCTTTTCTGGATTCATCGACTGTGGCCGGCTG
GGTGTGGCGGACCGCTATCAGGACATAGCGTTGGCTACCCGTGATATTGCTGAAGAGCTTGGCGGCGAAT
GGGCTGACCGCTTCCTCGTGCTTTACGGTATCGCCGCTCCCGATTCGCAGCGCATCGCCTTCTATCGCCT
TCTTGACGAGTTCTTCTGAGCTAGCCGGCCATACAAGTAATCCGGATGATCGACGCCAACGTCGTTGAAT
TTTCAAATTTTAAATACTGAATATTTGTTTTTTTTCCTATTATTTATTTATTCTCTTTGTGTTTTTTTTC
TTGCTTTCTAAAAAATTAATTCAATCCAAATCTAAACATTTTTTTTTCTCTTTCCGTCTCCCAATTCGTA
TTCCGCTCCTCTCATCTGAACACAATGTGCAAGTTTATTTATCTTCTCGCTTTCATTTCATTAGGACGTG
GGGGGAATTGGTGGAAGGGGGAAACACACAAAAGGATGATGGAAATGAAATAAGGACACACAATATGCAA
CAACATTCAATTCAGAAATATGGAGGAAGGTTTAAAAGAAAACATAAAAATATATAGAGGAGGAAGGAAA
ACTAGTCCAAGATCTCAGTGGTCCTAGGTGAGCTCCCATATGGTGCACTCTCAGTGCAATCTGCTCTGAT
GCCGCATAGTTAAGCCAGCCCCGACACCCGCCAACACCCGCTGACGCGCCCTGACGGGCTTGTCTGCTCC
CGGCATCCGCTTACAGACAAGCTGTGACCGTCTCCGGGAGCTGCATGTGTCAGAGGTTTTCACCGTCATC
ACCGAAACGCGCGAGACGAAAGGGCCTCGTGATACGCCTATTTTTATAGGTTAATGTCATGATAATAATG
GTTTCTTAGACGTCAGGTGGCACTTTTCGGGGAAATGTGCGCGGAACCCCTATTTGTTTATTTTTCTAAA
TACATTCAAATATGTATCCGCTCATGAGACAATAACCCTGATAAATGCTTCAATAATATTGAAAAAGGAA
GAGTATGAGTATTCAACATTTCCGTGTCGCCCTTATTCCCTTTTTTGCGGCATTTTGCCTTCCTGTTTTT
GCTCACCCAGAAACGCTGGTGAAAGTAAAAGATGCTGAAGATCAGTTGGGTGCACGAGTGGGTTACATCG
AACTGGATCTCAACAGCGGTAAGATCCTTGAGAGTTTTCGCCCCGAAGAACGTTTTCCAATGATGAGCAC
TTTTAAAGTTCTGCTATGTGGCGCGGTATTATCCCGTATTGACGCCGGGCAAGAGCAACTCGGTCGCCGC
ATACACTATTCTCAGAATGACTTGGTTGAGTACTCACCAGTCACAGAAAAGCATCTTACGGATGGCATGA
CAGTAAGAGAATTATGCAGTGCTGCCATAACCATGAGTGATAACACTGCGGCCAACTTACTTCTGACAAC
GATCGGAGGACCGAAGGAGCTAACCGCTTTTTTGCACAACATGGGGGATCATGTAACTCGCCTTGATCGT
TGGGAACCGGAGCTGAATGAAGCCATACCAAACGACGAGCGTGACACCACGATGCCTGTAGCAATGGCAA
CAACGTTGCGCAAACTATTAACTGGCGAACTACTTACTCTAGCTTCCCGGCAACAATTAATAGACTGGAT
GGAGGCGGATAAAGTTGCAGGACCACTTCTGCGCTCGGCCCTTCCGGCTGGCTGGTTTATTGCTGATAAA
TCTGGAGCCGGTGAGCGTGGGTCTCGCGGTATCATTGCAGCACTGGGGCCAGATGGTAAGCCCTCCCGTA
TCGTAGTTATCTACACGACGGGGAGTCAGGCAACTATGGATGAACGAAATAGACAGATCGCTGAGATAGG
TGCCTCACTGATTAAGCATTGGTAACTGTCAGACCAAGTTTACTCATATATACTTTAGATTGATTTAAAA
CTTCATTTTTAATTTAAAAGGATCTAGGTGAAGATCCTTTTTGATAATCTCATGACCAAAATCCCTTAAC
GTGAGTTTTCGTTCCACTGAGCGTCAGACCCCGTAGAAAAGATCAAAGGATCTTCTTGAGATCCTTTTTT
TCTGCGCGTAATCTGCTGCTTGCAAACAAAAAAACCACCGCTACCAGCGGTGGTTTGTTTGCCGGATCAA
GAGCTACCAACTCTTTTTCCGAAGGTAACTGGCTTCAGCAGAGCGCAGATACCAAATACTGTTCTTCTAG
TGTAGCCGTAGTTAGGCCACCACTTCAAGAACTCTGTAGCACCGCCTACATACCTCGCTCTGCTAATCCT
GTTACCAGTGGCTGCTGCCAGTGGCGATAAGTCGTGTCTTACCGGGTTGGACTCAAGACGATAGTTACCG
GATAAGGCGCAGCGGTCGGGCTGAACGGGGGGTTCGTGCACACAGCCCAGCTTGGAGCGAACGACCTACA
CCGAACTGAGATACCTACAGCGTGAGCTATGAGAAAGCGCCACGCTTCCCGAAGGGAGAAAGGCGGACAG
GTATCCGGTAAGCGGCAGGGTCGGAACAGGAGAGCGCACGAGGGAGCTTCCAGGGGGAAACGCCTGGTAT
CTTTATAGTCCTGTCGGGTTTCGCCACCTCTGACTTGAGCGTCGATTTTTGTGATGCTCGTCAGGGGGGC
GGAGCCTATGGAAAAACGCCAGCAACGCGGCCTTTTTACGGTTCCTGGTCTTTTGCTGGCCTTTGCTCAC
ATGTTCTTTCCTGCGTTATCCCCTGATTCTGTGGATAACCGTATTACCGCCTTTGAGTGAGCTGATACCA
GCGGATAACAATTTCACACAGGAAACAGCTATGACCATGATTACGCCAAGCTATCAACTTTGTATAGAAA
AGTTGAACGAGAAACGTAAAATGATATAAATATCAATATATTAAATTAGATTTTGCATAAAAAACAGACT
ACATAATACTGTAAAACACAACATATCCAGTCACTATGGTCGACCTGCAGACTGGCTGTGTATAAGGGAG
CCTGACATTTATATTCCCCAGAACATCAGGTTAATGGCGTTTTTGATGTCATTTTCGCGGTGGCTGAGAT
CAGCCACTTCTTCCCCGATAACGGAGACCGGCACACTGGCCATATCGGTGGTCATCATGCGCCAGCTTTC
ATCCCCGATATGCACCACCGGGTAAAGTTCACGGGAGACTTTATCTGACAGCAGACGTGCACTGGCCAGG
GGGATCACCATCCGTCGCCCGGGCGTGTCAATAATATCACTCTGTACATCCACAAACAGACGATAACGGC
TCTCTCTTTTATAGGTGTAAACCTTAAACTGCATTTCACCAGCCCCTGTTCTCGTCAGCAAAAGAGCCGT
TCATTTCAATAAACCGGGCGACCTCAGCCATCCCTTCCTGATTTTCCGCTTTCCAGCGTTCGGCACGCAG
ACGACGGGCTTCATTCTGCATGGTTGTGCTTACCAGACCGGAGATATTGACATCATATATGCCTTGAGCA
ACTGATAGCTGTCGCTGTCAACTGTCACTGTAATACGCTGCTTCATAGCATACCTCTTTTTGACATACTT
CGGGTATACATATCAGTATATATTCTTATACCGCAAAAATCAGCGCGCAAATACGCATACTGTTATCTGG
CTTTTAGTAAGCCGGATCCACGCGGCGTTTACGCCCCCCCTGCCACTCATCGCAGTACTGTTGTAATTCA
TTAAGCATTCTGCCGACATGGAAGCCATCACAAACGGCATGATGAACCTGAATCGCCAGCGGCATCAGCA
CCTTGTCGCCTTGCGTATAATATTTGCCCATGGTGAAAACGGGGGCGAAGAAGTTGTCCATATTGGCCAC
GTTTAAATCAAAACTGGTGAAACTCACCCAGGGATTGGCTGAGACGAAAAACATATTCTCAATAAACCCT
TTAGGGAAATAGGCCAGGTTTTCACCGTAACACGCCACATCTTGCGAATATATGTGTAGAAACTGCCGGA
AATCGTCGTGGTATTCACTCCAGAGCGATGAAAACGTTTCAGTTTGCTCATGGAAAACGGTGTAACAAGG
GTGAACACTATCCCATATCACCAGCTCACCGTCTTTCATTGCCATACGGAATTCCGGATGAGCATTCATC
AGGCGGGCAAGAATGTGAATAAAGGCCGGATAAAACTTGTGCTTATTTTTCTTTACGGTCTTTAAAAAGG
CCGTAATATCCAGCTGAACGGTCTGGTTATAGGTACATTGAGCAACTGACTGAAATGCCTCAAAATGTTC
TTTACGATGCCATTGGGATATATCAACGGTGGTATATCCAGTGATTTTTTTCTCCATTTTAGCTTCCTTA
GCTCCTGAAAATCTCGACGGATCCTAACTCAAAATCCACACATTATACGAGCCGGAAGCATAAAGTGTAA
AGCCTGGGGTGCCTAATGCGGCCGCCATAGTGACTGGATATGTTGTGTTTTACAGTATTATGTAGTCTGT
TTTTTATGCAAAATCTAATTTAATATATTGATATTTATATCATTTTACGTTTCTCGTTCAACTTTATTAT
ACATAGTTGATAATTCACTGGCCGTCGTTTTACAACGTCGTGACTGGGAAAACCCTGGCGTTACCCAACT
TAA
