>Addgene plasmid #34914 | pBCN39-R4R3 | addgene partial sequence | sequence record 44838 | CAT-R
TAAGCATTGGGATATATCAACGGTGGTATATCCAGTGATTTTTTTCTCCATTTTAGCTTCCTTAGCTCCT
GAAAATCTCGACGGATCCTAACTCAAAATCCACACATTATACGAGCCGGAAGCATAAAGTGTAAAGCCTG
GGGTGCCTAATGCGGCCGCCATAGTGACTGGATATGTTGTGTTTTACAGTATTATGTAGTCTGTTTTTTA
TGCAAAATCTAATTTAATATATTGATATTTATATCATTTTACGTTTCTCGTTCAACTTTATTATACATAG
TTGATAATTCACTGGCCGTCGTTTTACAACGTCGTGACTGGGAAAACCCTGGCGTTACCCAACTTAATCG
CCTTGCAGCACATCCCCCTTTCGCCAGCTGGCGTAATAGCGAAGAGGCCCGCACCGATCGCCCTTCCCAA
CAGTTGCGCAGCCTGAATGGCGAATGGCGCCTGATGCGGTATTTTCTCCTTACGCATCTGTGCGGTATTT
CACACCGCATATGCCGGGCCCCCCTCGAGGGGAGAAAATGCGGAGAGAAGAACCCAGCATCTTAATAAAA
TTATATAATTTTGAATAAAATCAAATTAAAAATAAGATTAATTGAAACACAACAATAGAATGCAGAAAAT
TACTCATAAGAAATAATTTATTTTGAAAGAAGTTGTGTCGATTTACGATAAAAACTACACGCAAACGAGG
CTCCGCGTTTACACCGTTTGGCAATGGAGCGCGCTTGCTATTAGATTTTAGGCCAGCTCAACGAAAGTTT
AATTTATTTT
