>Addgene plasmid #34914 | pBCN39-R4R3 | addgene partial sequence | sequence record 44839 | Neo-R 5'-GCCCAGTCATAGCCGAATAG-3'
ATCCATCTTGTTCAATCATCGTTTACCCTGAAATAAATACTGATAAGAAGGGGAAAGTTTAGAAATACAC
GAGAGTAAAGGAAGAGAGATAAATCGAAGCGAGAGAACGCGCATAACAATAAATATATGAAAACTATTTC
GAGAATTTATTTGGCAAGAATCCCGCACAAATTCTTCTAATATTTACATATTTCAGTAATCGCTAGCTCA
TCAGGCACCGGGCTTGCGGGTCATGCACCAGGTGCGCGGTCCTTCGGGCACCTCGACGTCGGCGGTGACG
GTGAAGCCGAGCCGCTCGTAGAAGGGGAGGTTGCGGGGCGCGGAGGTCTCCAGGAAGGCGGGCACCCCGG
CGCGCTCGGCCGCCTCCACTCCGGGGAGCACGACGGCGCTGCCCAGACCCTTGCCCTGGTGCTGAAAATT
TAAATCAGATTAGTTAGTTAGTAAAATCATGTTTAAACTTACGTCGGGCGAGACGCCGACGGTGGCCAGG
AACCACGCGGGCTCCTTGGGCCGGTGCGGCGCCAGGAGGCCTTCCATCTGTTGCTGCGCGGCCAGCCGGG
AACCGCTCAACTCGGCCATGCGCGGGCCGATCTCGGCGAACACCGCCCCCGCTTCGACGCTCTCCGGCGT
GGTCCAGACCGCCACCGCGGCGCCGTCGTCCGCTGAAAATTTAAATAATCAGGGTTAGTTAGTATATATA
TGTTTAAACTTACCGACCCACACCTTGCCGATGTCGAGCCCGACGCGCGTGAGGAAGAGTTCTTGCAGCT
CGGTGACCCGCTCGATGTGGCGGTCCGGATCGACGGTGTGGCGCGTGGCGGGGTAGTCGGCGAACGCGGC
GGCGAGGGTGCGTACGGCCCTGGGGACGTCGTCGCGGGTGGCGAG
