>Addgene plasmid #34914 | pBCN39-R4R3 | addgene partial sequence | sequence record 44840 | Neo-F 5'-CGTTGGCTACCCGTGATATT-3'
CGCTTCCTCGTGCTTTACGGTATCGCCGCTCCCGATTCGCAGCGCATCGCCTTCTATCGCCTTCTTGACG
AGTTCTTCTGAGCTAGCCGGCCATACAAGTAATCCGGATGATCGACGCCAACGTCGTTGAATTTTCAAAT
TTTAAATACTGAATATTTGTTTTTTTTCCTATTATTTATTTATTCTCTTTGTGTTTTTTTTCTTGCTTTC
TAAAAAATTAATTCAATCCAAATCTAAACATTTTTTTTTCTCTTTCCGTCTCCCAATTCGTATTCCGCTC
CTCTCATCTGAACACAATGTGCAAGTTTATTTATCTTCTCGCTTTCATTTCATTAGGACGTGGGGGGAAT
TGGTGGAAGGGGGAAACACACAAAAGGATGATGGAAATGAAATAAGGACACACAATATGCAACAACATTC
AATTCAGAAATATGGAGGAAGGTTTAAAAGAAAACATAAAAATATATAGAGGAGGAAGGAAAACTAGTCC
AAGATCTCAGTGGTCCTAGGTGAGCTCCCATATGGTGCACTCTCAGTGCAATCTGCTCTGATGCCGCATA
GTTAAGCCAGCCCCGACACCCGCCAACACCCGCTGACGCGCCCTGACGGGCTTGTCTGCTCCCGGCATCC
GCTTACAGACAAGCTGTGACCGTCTCCGGGAGCTGCATGTGTCAGAGGTTTTCACCGTCATCACCGAAAC
GCGCGAGACGAAAGGGCCTCGTGATACGCCTATTTTTATAGGTTAATGTCATGATAATAATGGTTTCTTA
GACGTCAGGTGGCACTTTTCGGGGAAATGTGCGCGGAACCCCTATTTGTTTATTTTTCTAAATACATTCA
AATATG
